Addgene plasmid #81878: pDONR223_FAM200A_WT
Purpose: Gateway Donor vector containing FAM200A ,part of the Target Accelerator Plasmid Collection.
Depositing lab: Jesse Boehm & William Hahn & David Root. Depositing organization: Broad Institute. Publication: Systematic Functional Interrogation of Rare Cancer Variants Identifies Oncogenic Alleles. Kim E, Ilic N, Shrestha Y, Zou L, Kamburov A, Zhu C, Yang X, Lubonja R, Tran N, Nguyen C, Lawrence MS, Piccioni F, Bagul M, Doench JG, Chouinard CR, Wu X, Hogstrom L, Natoli T, Tamayo P, Horn H, Corsello SM, Lage K, Root DE, Subramanian A, Golub TR, Getz G, Boehm JS, Hahn WC. Cancer Discov. 2016 Jul;6(7):714-26. doi: 10.1158/2159-8290.CD-16-0160. Epub 2016 May 4. PubMed 27147599.
Backbone
  Vector backbone: pDONR223
  Backbone manufacturer: Invitrogen
  Backbone size w/o insert (bp): 2790
  Vector type: Gateway Entry vector
Growth in bacteria
  Bacterial resistance: Spectinomycin, 50 μg/mL
  Growth temperature: 37°C
  Growth strain: DH5alpha
  Copy number: High Copy
Gene/Insert
  Gene/Insert name: FAM200A
  Species: H. sapiens (human)
  Mutation: WT
  GenBank ID: NM_145111.3
  Entrez Gene: FAM200A (a.k.a. C7orf38)
  Promoter: None
  Cloning method: Gateway Cloning
  Sequencing primers: 5′ M13pUC-fwd; 3′ M13-Rev
Terms and licenses: Academic/Nonprofit Terms; Industry Terms: Not Available to Industry
Depositor comments: Closed state: stop codon immediately follows insert
How to cite: pDONR223_FAM200A_WT was a gift from Jesse Boehm & William Hahn & David Root (Addgene plasmid # 81878 ; http://n2t.net/addgene:81878 ; RRID:Addgene_81878)
