[The description below was written by a language model from this plasmid's Addgene catalogue record and pLannotate feature annotations shown in this document.]
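Description:
pDONR223_FAM200A_WT is a Gateway entry clone built on the Invitrogen pDONR223 backbone and carrying the wild-type human FAM200A open reading frame (also known as C7orf38). It belongs to the Target Accelerator Plasmid Collection, a set of ORF clones assembled for systematic functional testing of cancer-associated genes and their variants. In that collection this plasmid serves as the reference (WT) allele. The plasmid is propagated in E. coli at high copy from a ColE1/pUC-type origin. It is selected with spectinomycin through the aadA (SmR) aminoglycoside adenylyltransferase gene, which lies downstream of a class 1 integron Pc promoter fragment. Short remnants annotated as GmR, lacI and lacZα are non-functional fragments of the backbone. rrnB T1 and T2 terminators upstream of the cloning region insulate the insert from read-through transcription.

In the 4,515-nt sequenced record, the FAM200A coding sequence of about 1.7 kb sits between two attL recombination sites in opposite orientations. The annotation software labels both sites as an attL variant. These sites let the ORF be moved directionally by an LR Clonase reaction into any compatible Gateway destination vector. The entry clone has no promoter driving the insert, so it is not itself an expression construct. A T7 promoter is annotated next to the downstream attL site, pointing back toward the insert. The depositor describes the clone as "closed", meaning a stop codon immediately follows the ORF. Destination vectors can therefore add N-terminal tags but not C-terminal fusions. Flanking M13 primer sites allow sequence verification of the insert. The plasmid is typically used as a shuttle source of FAM200A for making lentiviral or other expression constructs.
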