Features (pLannotate 1.2.2; 12 found; start..end, strand, type, name):
     38..74      -  CDS            lacZα (fragment): LacZα fragment of β-galactosidase; lacZ fragment
     91..186     +  protein_bind   attL3: mutant version of attL; recombination site for the Gateway® LR reaction LR Clonase™
    192..1910    +  CDS            FAM200A: F200A_HUMAN - Also known as C7orf38. Experimental evidence at protein level: Swiss-Prot protein existence level 1. From Homo sapiens (Human).
   1918..2013    -  protein_bind   attL3: mutant version of attL; recombination site for the Gateway® LR reaction LR Clonase™
   2032..2050    -  promoter       T7 promoter: promoter for bacteriophage T7 RNA polymerase
   2240..2263    +  promoter       Pc promoter (fragment): intI1 (promoter lies within the coding sequence); class 1 integron promoter
   2439..2495    +  CDS            GmR (fragment): gentamycin acetyltransferase; aacC1; confers resistance to gentamycin
   2502..3293    +  CDS            SmR: aminoglycoside adenylyltransferase (Murphy, 1985); aadA; confers resistance to spectinomycin and streptomycin
   3386..3974    +  rep_origin     ori: high-copy-number ColE1/pMB1/pBR322/pUC origin of replication
   4157..4249    +  CDS            lacI (fragment): lac repressor; lacI; The lac repressor binds to the lac operator to inhibit transcription in E. coli. This inhibition can be relieved by adding lactose or isopropyl-β-D-thiogalactopyranoside (IPTG).
   4304..4331    -  terminator     rrnB T2 terminator: transcription terminator T2 from the E. coli rrnB gene
   4463..4506    +  terminator     rrnB T1 terminator: Escherichia coli rrnB; transcription terminator T1 from the E. coli rrnB gene
>Addgene plasmid #81878 | pDONR223_FAM200A_WT | addgene full sequence | sequence record 169001 | Addgene NGS Result
GGCAGTTCCCTACTCTCGCGTTAACGCTAGCATGGATGTTTTCCCAGTCACGACGTTGTAAAACGACGGC
CAGTCTTAAGCTCGGGCCCCAAATAATGATTTTATTTTGACTGATAGTGACCTGTTCGTTGCAACAAATT
GATGAGCAATGCTTTTTTATAATGCCAACTTTGTACAAAAAAGTTGGCACCATGACTCCTGAATCAAGGG
ATACTACAGATTTGTCTCCAGGGGGTACCCAGGAGATGGAAGGCATCGTGATAGTGAAGGTGGAGGAGGA
AGATGAAGAAGACCATTTTCAAAAGGAAAGAAACAAAGTAGAGTCATCGCCACAAGTTCTCAGTCGCTCT
ACAACTATGAATGAGAGAGCCTTATTGTCATCGTATTTAGTTGCATATAGAGTGGCAAAAGAGAAAATGG
CTCACACAGCGGCTGAAAAAATTATCCTTCCAGCATGTATGGACATGGTACGGACAATTTTTGATGACAA
ATCAGCTGATAAACTAAGAACTATACCTCTTAGTGATAATACAATATCTCGTCGAATCTGTACGATTGCA
AAACATTTGGAAGCAATGCTTATTACACGGCTGCAGTCCGGTATAGACTTTGCAATCCAACTCGATGAGA
GCACTGATATTGCAAGTTGTCCCACACTCTTGGTTTATGTCAGATATGTGTGGCAAGATGATTTTGTAGA
GGATCTCTTATGTTGTTTAAATTTAAATTCACATATAACTGGATTAGATTTATTTACTGAATTAGAAAAC
TGCCTTCTTGGTCAGTATAAATTAAACTGGAAACATTGTAAAGGAATTTCAAGTGATGGAACAGCAAATA
TGACCGGAAAACACAGCAGACTTACTGAAAAATTGTTAGAAGCAACCCACAACAATGCTGTTTGGAATCA
CTGTTTTATTCATCGAGAAGCTTTGGTATCCAAAGAAATTTCACCAAGTCTGATGGATGTATTGAAAAAT
GCAGTGAAAACTGTTAATTTTATTAAAGGAAGCTCACTGAATAGCCGACTTCTCGAAATATTTTGTTCAG
AGATTGGAGTGAACCACACCCACTTATTGTTTCATACAGAAGTTCGTTGGCTTTCTCAAGGAAAAGTATT
GAGCAGAGTATATGAACTCAGGAACGAGATTTACATTTTTCTCGTTGAAAAGCAATCTCATTTGGCAAAT
ATTTTTGAAGACGACATTTGGGTAACAAAATTGGCATATTTAAGTGATATTTTTGGCATTCTTAATGAAT
TAAGCCTGAAAATGCAGGGGAAAAACAATGATATATTTCAGTATCTTGAACATATTCTAGGATTCCAAAA
GACGTTATTATTGTGGCAAGCAAGACTTAAAAGTAACCGCCCTAGCTACTATATGTTTCCAACATTATTG
CAACACATCGAAGAGAACATTATTAATGAAGACTGCTTAAAAGAAATAAAATTAGAGATATTGTTGCATC
TCACTTCTTTGTCTCAAACTTTTAATTATTACTTTCCGGAAGAGAAATTTGAATCATTAAAGGAAAATAT
TTGGATGAAAGATCCATTTGCTTTTCAAAACCCAGAATCAATAATTGAGTTAAACTTGGAGCCTGAAGAA
GAGAATGAATTATTGCAGCTCAGTTCATCATTCACACTAAAGAATTATTATAAGATATTAAGTTTATCAG
CATTTTGGATTAAGATTAAAGATGACTTTCCACTGCTAAGTAGGAAGAGTATATTGCTGTTACTACCATT
CACAACTACATATTTGTGTGAACTAGGATTTTCAATCTTGACACGGTTAAAAACAAAGAAGAGAAATAGG
CTCAATAGTGCACCAGATATGCGGGTAGCATTATCTTCATGTGTTCCTGACTGGAAGGAACTTATGAACA
GACAAGCACACCCATCACATTGATTGCCAACTTTCTTGTACAAAGTTGGCATTATAAGAAAGCATTGCTT
ATCAATTTGTTGCAACGAACAGGTCACTATCAGTCAAAATAAAATCATTATTTGCCATCCAGCTGATATC
CCCTATAGTGAGTCGTATTACATGGTCATAGCTGTTTCCTGGCAGCTCTGGCCCGTGTCTCAAAATCTCT
GATGTTACATTGCACAAGATAAAAATATATCATCATGCCTCCTCTAGACCAGCCAGGACAGAAATGCCTC
GACTTCGCTGCTACCCAAGGTTGCCGGGTGACGCACACCGTGGAAACGGATGAAGGCACGAACCCAGTGG
ACATAAGCCTGTTCGGTTCGTAAGCTGTAATGCAAGTAGCGTATGCGCTCACGCAACTGGTCCAGAACCT
TGACCGAACGCAGCGGTGGTAACGGCGCAGTGGCGGTTTTCATGGCTTGTTATGACTGTTTTTTTGGGGT
ACAGTCTATGCCTCGGGCATCCAAGCAGCAAGCGCGTTACGCCGTGGGTCGATGTTTGATGTTATGGAGC
AGCAACGATGTTACGCAGCAGGGCAGTCGCCCTAAAACAAAGTTAAACATTATGAGGGAAGCGGTGATCG
CCGAAGTATCGACTCAACTATCAGAGGTAGTTGGCGTCATCGAGCGCCATCTCGAACCGACGTTGCTGGC
CGTACATTTGTACGGCTCCGCAGTGGATGGCGGCCTGAAGCCACACAGTGATATTGATTTGCTGGTTACG
GTGACCGTAAGGCTTGATGAAACAACGCGGCGAGCTTTGATCAACGACCTTTTGGAAACTTCGGCTTCCC
CTGGAGAGAGCGAGATTCTCCGCGCTGTAGAAGTCACCATTGTTGTGCACGACGACATCATTCCGTGGCG
TTATCCAGCTAAGCGCGAACTGCAATTTGGAGAATGGCAGCGCAATGACATTCTTGCAGGTATCTTCGAG
CCAGCCACGATCGACATTGATCTGGCTATCTTGCTGACAAAAGCAAGAGAACATAGCGTTGCCTTGGTAG
GTCCAGCGGCGGAGGAACTCTTTGATCCGGTTCCTGAACAGGATCTATTTGAGGCGCTAAATGAAACCTT
AACGCTATGGAACTCGCCGCCCGACTGGGCTGGCGATGAGCGAAATGTAGTGCTTACGTTGTCCCGCATT
TGGTACAGCGCAGTAACCGGCAAAATCGCGCCGAAGGATGTCGCTGCCGACTGGGCAATGGAGCGCCTGC
CGGCCCAGTATCAGCCCGTCATACTTGAAGCTAGACAGGCTTATCTTGGACAAGAAGAAGATCGCTTGGC
CTCGCGCGCAGATCAGTTGGAAGAATTTGTCCACTACGTGAAAGGCGAGATCACCAAGGTAGTCGGCAAA
TAACCCTCGAGCCACCCATGACCAAAATCCCTTAACGTGAGTTACGCGTCGTTCCACTGAGCGTCAGACC
CCGTAGAAAAGATCAAAGGATCTTCTTGAGATCCTTTTTTTCTGCGCGTAATCTGCTGCTTGCAAACAAA
AAAACCACCGCTACCAGCGGTGGTTTGTTTGCCGGATCAAGAGCTACCAACTCTTTTTCCGAAGGTAACT
GGCTTCAGCAGAGCGCAGATACCAAATACTGTTCTTCTAGTGTAGCCGTAGTTAGGCCACCACTTCAAGA
ACTCTGTAGCACCGCCTACATACCTCGCTCTGCTAATCCTGTTACCAGTGGCTGCTGCCAGTGGCGATAA
GTCGTGTCTTACCGGGTTGGACTCAAGACGATAGTTACCGGATAAGGCGCAGCGGTCGGGCTGAACGGGG
GGTTCGTGCACACAGCCCAGCTTGGAGCGAACGACCTACACCGAACTGAGATACCTACAGCGTGAGCTAT
GAGAAAGCGCCACGCTTCCCGAAGGGAGAAAGGCGGACAGGTATCCGGTAAGCGGCAGGGTCGGAACAGG
AGAGCGCACGAGGGAGCTTCCAGGGGGAAACGCCTGGTATCTTTATAGTCCTGTCGGGTTTCGCCACCTC
TGACTTGAGCGTCGATTTTTGTGATGCTCGTCAGGGGGGCGGAGCCTATGGAAAAACGCCAGCAACGCGG
CCTTTTTACGGTTCCTGGCCTTTTGCTGGCCTTTTGCTCACATGTTCTTTCCTGCGTTATCCCCTGATTC
TGTGGATAACCGTATTACCGCCTTTGAGTGAGCTGATACCGCTCGCCGCAGCCGAACGACCGAGCGCAGC
GAGTCAGTGAGCGAGGAAGCGGAAGAGCGCCCAATACGCAAACCGCCTCTCCCCGCGCGTTGGCCGATTC
ATTAATGCAGCTGGCACGACAGGTTTCCCGACTGGAAAGCGGGCAGTGAGCGCAACGCAATTAATACGCG
TACCGCTAGCCAGGAAGAGTTTGTAGAAACGCAAAAAGGCCATCCGTCAGGATGGCCTTCTGCTTAGTTT
GATGCCTGGCAGTTTATGGCGGGCGTCCTGCCCGCCACCCTCCGGGCCGTTGCTTCACAACGTTCAAATC
CGCTCCCGGCGGATTTGTCCTACTCAGGAGAGCGTTCACCGACAAACAACAGATAAAACGAAAGGCCCAG
TCTTCCGACTGAGCCTTTCGTTTTATTTGATGCCT
