>Addgene plasmid #81878 | pDONR223_FAM200A_WT | depositor partial sequence | sequence record 155197 | Insert sequence
ATGACTCCTGAATCAAGGGATACTACAGATTTGTCTCCAGGGGGTACCCAGGAGATGGAAGGCATCGTGA
TAGTGAAGGTGGAGGAGGAAGATGAAGAAGACCATTTTCAAAAGGAAAGAAACAAAGTAGAGTCATCGCC
ACAAGTTCTCAGTCGCTCTACAACTATGAATGAGAGAGCCTTATTGTCATCGTATTTAGTTGCATATAGA
GTGGCAAAAGAGAAAATGGCTCACACAGCGGCTGAAAAAATTATCCTTCCAGCATGTATGGACATGGTAC
GGACAATTTTTGATGACAAATCAGCTGATAAACTAAGAACTATACCTCTTAGTGATAATACAATATCTCG
TCGAATCTGTACGATTGCAAAACATTTGGAAGCAATGCTTATTACACGGCTGCAGTCCGGTATAGACTTT
GCAATCCAACTCGATGAGAGCACTGATATTGCAAGTTGTCCCACACTCTTGGTTTATGTCAGATATGTGT
GGCAAGATGATTTTGTAGAGGATCTCTTATGTTGTTTAAATTTAAATTCACATATAACTGGATTAGATTT
ATTTACTGAATTAGAAAACTGCCTTCTTGGTCAGTATAAATTAAACTGGAAACATTGTAAAGGAATTTCA
AGTGATGGAACAGCAAATATGACCGGAAAACACAGCAGACTTACTGAAAAATTGTTAGAAGCAACCCACA
ACAATGCTGTTTGGAATCACTGTTTTATTCATCGAGAAGCTTTGGTATCCAAAGAAATTTCACCAAGTCT
GATGGATGTATTGAAAAATGCAGTGAAAACTGTTAATTTTATTAAAGGAAGCTCACTGAATAGCCGACTT
CTCGAAATATTTTGTTCAGAGATTGGAGTGAACCACACCCACTTATTGTTTCATACAGAAGTTCGTTGGC
TTTCTCAAGGAAAAGTATTGAGCAGAGTATATGAACTCAGGAACGAGATTTACATTTTTCTCGTTGAAAA
GCAATCTCATTTGGCAAATATTTTTGAAGACGACATTTGGGTAACAAAATTGGCATATTTAAGTGATATT
TTTGGCATTCTTAATGAATTAAGCCTGAAAATGCAGGGGAAAAACAATGATATATTTCAGTATCTTGAAC
ATATTCTAGGATTCCAAAAGACGTTATTATTGTGGCAAGCAAGACTTAAAAGTAACCGCCCTAGCTACTA
TATGTTTCCAACATTATTGCAACACATCGAAGAGAACATTATTAATGAAGACTGCTTAAAAGAAATAAAA
TTAGAGATATTGTTGCATCTCACTTCTTTGTCTCAAACTTTTAATTATTACTTTCCGGAAGAGAAATTTG
AATCATTAAAGGAAAATATTTGGATGAAAGATCCATTTGCTTTTCAAAACCCAGAATCAATAATTGAGTT
AAACTTGGAGCCTGAAGAAGAGAATGAATTATTGCAGCTCAGTTCATCATTCACACTAAAGAATTATTAT
AAGATATTAAGTTTATCAGCATTTTGGATTAAGATTAAAGATGACTTTCCACTGCTAAGTAGGAAGAGTA
TATTGCTGTTACTACCATTCACAACTACATATTTGTGTGAACTAGGATTTTCAATCTTGACACGGTTAAA
AACAAAGAAGAGAAATAGGCTCAATAGTGCACCAGATATGCGGGTAGCATTATCTTCATGTGTTCCTGAC
TGGAAGGAACTTATGAACAGACAAGCACACCCATCACAT
